Addgene plasmid #171793: 141_pT3TS_iCre
Purpose: Plasmid for optimised iCre RNA synthesis using T3 promoter.
Depositing lab: Jean Giacomotto. Depositing organization: University of Queensland. Publication: Optimising the zebrafish Cre/Lox toolbox. Codon improved iCre, new gateway tools, Cre protein and guidelines. Tromp A, Wang H, Hall TE, Mowry B, Giacomotto J. Front Physiol. 2023 Aug 2;14:1221310. doi: 10.3389/fphys.2023.1221310. eCollection 2023. PubMed 37601640.
Backbone
  Vector backbone: pDEST-T3TS-R1-R3
  Total vector size (bp): 4473
  Vector type: Bacterial Expression
Growth in bacteria
  Bacterial resistance: Ampicillin, 100 μg/mL
  Growth temperature: 37°C
  Growth strain: DH5alpha
  Copy number: High Copy
Gene/Insert
  Gene/Insert name: optimised Cre for RNA expression
  Species: Synthetic
  Promoter: T3
  Cloning method: Gateway Cloning
  Sequencing primers: 5′ ACTGGCCGTCGTTTTACA; 3′ CAGGAAACAGCTATGACCATG
Terms and licenses: Academic/Nonprofit Terms; Industry Terms: Not Available to Industry
How to cite: 141_pT3TS_iCre was a gift from Jean Giacomotto (Addgene plasmid # 171793 ; http://n2t.net/addgene:171793 ; RRID:Addgene_171793)
