[The description below was written by a language model from this plasmid's Addgene catalogue record and pLannotate feature annotations shown in this document.]
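Description:
141_pT3TS_iCre is a small (about 4.5 kb) in vitro transcription template built to produce synthetic mRNA encoding iCre, a codon-improved version of the bacteriophage P1 Cre recombinase. It was assembled by Gateway recombination into the pDEST-T3TS-R1-R3 destination backbone. Although catalogued as a bacterial expression vector, bacteria serve mainly for propagation: the plasmid carries a high-copy ColE1/pUC-type origin and a β-lactamase gene for ampicillin selection. It also has an f1 origin and remnants of a lacZα/lac promoter cloning region, including a lacI fragment, a CAP binding site and the lac operator, which play no evident role in the payload.

The functional cassette begins with a T3 RNA polymerase promoter, followed by the Xenopus laevis β-globin 5′-UTR, which acts as a translational enhancer. Next come an attB1 site, the Cre coding sequence and an attB2 site. Downstream lies a second Gateway element, an SV40 polyadenylation signal bounded by attB2 and attB3 and annotated on the reverse strand. It is followed by the Xenopus β-globin 3′-UTR. The attB1/attB2/attB3 scars indicate a two-fragment Gateway assembly. The globin UTRs flanking the open reading frame are a standard arrangement for improving the stability and translation of injected transcripts. A T7 promoter sits beyond the 3′-UTR in the opposite orientation.

The stated purpose is synthesis of optimised iCre RNA from the T3 promoter. The associated work concerns improving the zebrafish Cre/lox toolbox, so the RNA is presumably meant for delivery into embryos to recombine loxP-flanked sequences, although the record does not describe the delivery method.
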