Features (pLannotate 1.2.2; 18 found; start..end, strand, type, name):
      1..19      +  promoter       T3 promoter: promoter for bacteriophage T3 RNA polymerase
     44..86      +  5'UTR          Xenopus globin 5'-UTR: translational enhancer from the 5'-UTR of the major beta-globin gene of Xenopus laevis
     94..114     +  protein_bind   attB1: mutant version of attB; core recombination site for the Gateway® BP reaction BP Clonase™
    153..1178    +  CDS            cre: RECR_BPP1 - Experimental evidence at protein level: Swiss-Prot protein existence level 1. Catalyzes site-specific recombination between two 34-base- pair LOXP sites. Its role is to maintain the phage genome as a monomeric unit-copy plasmid in the lysogenic state. From Escherichia phage P1 (Bacteriophage P1).
   1186..1206    -  protein_bind   attB2: mutant version of attB; core recombination site for the Gateway® BP reaction BP Clonase™
   1209..1343    -  polyA_signal   SV40 poly(A) signal: SV40 polyadenylation signal
   1406..1426    -  protein_bind   attB3: mutant version of attB; core recombination site for the Gateway® BP reaction BP Clonase™
   1451..1576    +  3'UTR          Xenopus globin 3'-UTR: 3'-UTR of the major beta-globin gene of Xenopus laevis
   1665..1683    -  promoter       T7 promoter: promoter for bacteriophage T7 RNA polymerase
   1686..1843    +  CDS            lacZα (fragment): LacZα fragment of β-galactosidase; lacZ fragment
   1875..2303    -  rep_origin     f1 ori (sequence partly withheld): f1 bacteriophage origin of replication; arrow indicates direction of (+) strand synthesis
   2330..2434    +  promoter       AmpR promoter: bla
   2435..3295    +  CDS            AmpR: β-lactamase; bla; confers resistance to ampicillin, carbenicillin, and related antibiotics
   3466..4054    +  rep_origin     ori: high-copy-number ColE1/pMB1/pBR322/pUC origin of replication
   4237..4329    +  CDS            lacI (fragment): lac repressor; lacI; The lac repressor binds to the lac operator to inhibit transcription in E. coli. This inhibition can be relieved by adding lactose or isopropyl-β-D-thiogalactopyranoside (IPTG).
   4342..4363    +  protein_bind   CAP binding site: CAP binding activates transcription in the presence of cAMP. E. coli catabolite activator protein
   4378..4408    +  promoter       lac promoter: promoter for the E. coli lac operon
   4416..4432    +  protein_bind   lac operator: The lac repressor binds to the lac operator to inhibit transcription in E. coli. This inhibition can be relieved by adding lactose or isopropyl-β-D-thiogalactopyranoside (IPTG). lac repressor encoded by lacI
>Addgene plasmid #171793 | 141_pT3TS_iCre | addgene full sequence | sequence record 344913 | Addgene NGS Result
AATTAACCCTCACTAAAGGGAACAAAAGCTGGAGCTAAGCTTGCTTGTTCTTTTTGCAGAAGCTCAGAAT
AAACGCTCAACTTTGGCAGATCTCAAGTTTGTACAAAAAAGCAGGCTCCGCCACCATGGTGCCCAAGAAG
AAGAGGAAAGTCTCCAACCTGCTGACTGTGCACCAAAACCTGCCTGCCCTCCCTGTGGATGCCACCTCTG
ATGAAGTCAGGAAGAACCTGATGGACATGTTCAGGGACAGGCAGGCCTTCTCTGAACACACCTGGAAGAT
GCTCCTGTCTGTGTGCAGATCCTGGGCTGCCTGGTGCAAGCTGAACAACAGGAAATGGTTCCCTGCTGAA
CCTGAGGATGTGAGGGACTACCTCCTGTACCTGCAAGCCAGAGGCCTGGCTGTGAAGACCATCCAACAGC
ACCTGGGCCAGCTCAACATGCTGCACAGGAGATCTGGCCTGCCTCGCCCTTCTGACTCCAATGCTGTGTC
CCTGGTGATGAGGAGAATCAGAAAGGAGAATGTGGATGCTGGGGAGAGAGCCAAGCAGGCCCTGGCCTTT
GAACGCACTGACTTTGACCAAGTCAGATCCCTGATGGAGAACTCTGACAGATGCCAGGACATCAGGAACC
TGGCCTTCCTGGGCATTGCCTACAACACCCTGCTGCGCATTGCCGAAATTGCCAGAATCAGAGTGAAGGA
CATCTCCCGCACCGATGGTGGGAGAATGCTGATCCACATTGGCAGGACCAAGACCCTGGTGTCCACAGCT
GGTGTGGAGAAGGCCCTGTCCCTGGGGGTTACCAAGCTGGTGGAGAGATGGATCTCTGTGTCTGGTGTGG
CTGATGACCCCAACAACTACCTGTTCTGCCGGGTCAGAAAGAATGGTGTGGCTGCCCCTTCTGCCACCTC
CCAACTGTCCACCCGGGCCCTGGAAGGGATCTTTGAGGCCACCCACCGCCTGATCTATGGTGCCAAGGAT
GACTCTGGGCAGAGATACCTGGCCTGGTCTGGCCACTCTGCCAGAGTGGGTGCTGCCAGGGACATGGCCA
GGGCTGGTGTGTCCATCCCTGAAATCATGCAGGCTGGTGGCTGGACCAATGTGAACATTGTGATGAACTA
CATCAGAAACCTGGACTCTGAGACTGGGGCCATGGTGAGGCTGCTCGAGGATGGGGACTGACACCCAGCT
TTCTTGTACAAAGTGGGGGATCCAGACATGATAAGATACATTGATGAGTTTGGACAAACCACAACTAGAA
TGCAGTGAAAAAAATGCTTTATTTGTGAAATTTGTGATGCTATTGCTTTATTTGTAACCATTATAAGCTG
CAATAAACAAGTTAACAACAACAATTGCATTCATTTTATGTTTCAGGTTCAGGGGGAGGTGTGGGAGGTT
TTTTCCAACTTTATTATACATAGTTGCTCGAGCGGATCTGGTTACCACTAAACCAGCCTCAAGAACACCC
GAATGGAGTCTCTAAGCTACATAATACCAACTTACACTTTACAAAATGTTGTCCCCCAAAATGTAGCCAT
TCGTATCTGCTCCTAATAAAAAGAAAGTTTCTTCACATTCTAAAAAAAAAAAAAAAAAAAAAAAAAAAAA
NNCCCCCCCCCCCCCCTGCAGGGCCAAGTCGGCCTCTAGAGGTACCCAATTCGCCCTATAGTGAGTCGTA
TTACAATTCACTGGCCGTCGTTTTACAACGTCGTGACTGGGAAAACCCTGGCGTTACCCAACTTAATCGC
CTTGCAGCACATCCCCCTTTCGCCAGCTGGCGTAATAGCGAAGAGGCCCGCACCGATCGCCCTTCCCAAC
AGTTGCGCAGCCTGAATGGCGAATGGCAAATTGTAAGCGTTAATATTTTGTTAAAATTCGCGTTAAATTT
TTGTTAAATCAGCTCATTTTTTAACCAATAGGCCGAAATCGGCAAAATCCCTTATAAATCAAAAGAATAG
ACCGAGATAGGGT
[37 nt withheld, positions 1974-2010]
AAAGAACGTGGACTCCAACGTCAAAGG
[49 nt withheld, positions 2038-2086]
T
[91 nt withheld, positions 2088-2178]
G
[124 nt withheld, positions 2180-2303]
CAGGTGGCACTTTTCGGGGAAATGTGCGCGGAACCCCTATTTGTTTATTTTTCTAAATACATTCAAATAT
GTATCTGCTCATGAGACAATAACCCTGATAAATGCTTCAATAATATTGAAAAAGGAAGAGTATGAGTATT
CAACATTTCCGTGTCGCCCTTATTCCCTTTTTTGCGGCATTTTGCCTTCCTGTTTTTGCTCACCCAGAAA
CGCTGGTGAAAGTAAAAGATGCTGAAGATCAGTTGGGTGCACGAGTGGGTTACATCGAACTGGATCTCAA
CAGCGGTAAGATCCTTGAGAGTTTTCGCCCCGAAGAACGTTTTCCAATGATGAGCACTTTTAAAGTTCTG
CTATGTGGCGCGGTATTATCCCGTATTGACGCCGGGCAAGAGCAACTCGGTCGCCGCATACACTATTCTC
AGAATGACTTGGTTGAGTACTCACCAGTCACAGAAAAGCATCTTACGGATGGCATGACAGTAAGAGAATT
ATGCAGTGCTGCCATAACCATGAGTGATAACACTGCGGCCAACTTACTTCTGACAACGATCGGAGGACCG
AAGGAGCTAACCGCTTTTTTGCACAACATGGGGGATCATGTAACTCGCCTTGATCGTTGGGAACCGGAGC
TGAATGAAGCCATACCAAACGACGAGCGTGACACCACGATGCCTGTAGCAATGGCAACAACGTTGCGCAA
ACTATTAACTGGCGAACTACTTACTCTAGCTTCCCGGCAACAATTAATAGACTGGATGGAGGCGGATAAA
GTTGCAGGACCACTTCTGCGCTCGGCCCTTCCGGCTGGCTGGTTTATTGCTGATAAATCTGGAGCCGGTG
AGCGTGGGTCTCGCGGTATCATTGCAGCACTGGGGCCAGATGGTAAGCCCTCCCGTATCGTAGTTATCTA
CACGACGGGGAGTCAGGCAACTATGGATGAACGAAATAGACAGATCGCTGAGATAGGTGCCTCACTGATT
AAGCATTGGTAACTGTCAGACCAAGTTTACTCATATATACTTTAGATTGATTTAAAACTTCATTTTTAAT
TTAAAAGGATCTAGGTGAAGATCCTTTTTGATAATCTCATGACCAAAATCCCTTAACGTGAGTTTTCGTT
CCACTGAGCGTCAGACCCCGTAGAAAAGATCAAAGGATCTTCTTGAGATCCTTTTTTTCTGCGCGTAATC
TGCTGCTTGCAAACAAAAAAACCACCGCTACCAGCGGTGGTTTGTTTGCCGGATCAAGAGCTACCAACTC
TTTTTCCGAAGGTAACTGGCTTCAGCAGAGCGCAGATACCAAATACTGTTCTTCTAGTGTAGCCGTAGTT
AGGCCACCACTTCAAGAACTCTGTAGCACCGCCTACATACCTCGCTCTGCTAATCCTGTTACCAGTGGCT
GCTGCCAGTGGCGATAAGTCGTGTCTTACCGGGTTGGACTCAAGACGATAGTTACCGGATAAGGCGCAGC
GGTCGGGCTGAACGGGGGGTTCGTGCACACAGCCCAGCTTGGAGCGAACGACCTACACCGAACTGAGATA
CCTACAGCGTGAGCTATGAGAAAGCGCCACGCTTCCCGAAGGGAGAAAGGCGGACAGGTATCCGGTAAGC
GGCAGGGTCGGAACAGGAGAGCGCACGAGGGAGCTTCCAGGGGGAAACGCCTGGTATCTTTATAGTCCTG
TCGGGTTTCGCCACCTCTGACTTGAGCGTCGATTTTTGTGATGCTCGTCAGGGGGGCGGAGCCTATGGAA
AAACGCCAGCAACGCGGCCTTTTTACGGTTCCTGGCCTTTTGCTGGCCTTTTGCTCACATGTTCTTTCCT
GCGTTATCCCCTGATTCTGTGGATAACCGTATTACCGCCTTTGAGTGAGCTGATACCGCTCGCCGCAGCC
GAACGACCGAGCGCAGCGAGTCAGTGAGCGAGGAAGCGGAAGAGCGCCCAATACGCAAACCGCCTCTCCC
CGCGCGTTGGCCGATTCATTAATGCAGCTGGCACGACAGGTTTCCCGACTGGAAAGCGGGCAGTGAGCGC
AACGCAATTAATGTGAGTTAGCTCACTCATTAGGCACCCCAGGCTTTACACTTTATGCTTCCGGCTCGTA
TGTTGTGTGGAATTGTGAGCGGATAACAATTTCACACAGGAAACAGCTATGACCATGATTACGCCAAGCT
CGA
